Addgene plasmid #104307: LifeAct-mGarnet
Purpose: codes for a fusion of fluorescent protein mGarnet and lifeact that targets F-actin in live cells
Depositing lab: Ulrich Nienhaus. Depositing organization: Karlsruhe Institute of Technology. Publication: Monomeric Garnet, a far-red fluorescent protein for live-cell STED imaging. Hense A, Prunsche B, Gao P, Ishitsuka Y, Nienhaus K, Nienhaus GU. Sci Rep. 2015 Dec 9;5:18006. doi: 10.1038/srep18006. PubMed 26648024.
Backbone
  Vector backbone: pcDNA3.1
  Backbone manufacturer: Invitrogen/ life technologies
  Backbone size w/o insert (bp): 5428
  Vector type: Mammalian Expression
Growth in bacteria
  Bacterial resistance: Ampicillin, 100 μg/mL
  Growth temperature: 37°C
  Growth strain: DH5alpha
  Copy number: High Copy
Gene/Insert
  Gene/Insert name: LifeAct-mGarnet
  Insert size (bp): 741
  Promoter: CMV
  Cloning method: Restriction Enzyme; 5′ cloning site HindIII (not destroyed); 3′ cloning site XbaI (not destroyed)
  Sequencing primers: 5′ GGC TAA CTA GAG AAC CCA CTG; 3′ GGC AAC TAG AAG GCA CAG TC
Terms and licenses: Academic/Nonprofit Terms; Industry Terms: Not Available to Industry
How to cite: LifeAct-mGarnet was a gift from Ulrich Nienhaus (Addgene plasmid # 104307 ; http://n2t.net/addgene:104307 ; RRID:Addgene_104307)
