[The description below was written by a language model from this plasmid's Addgene catalogue record and pLannotate feature annotations shown in this document.]
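Description:
LifeAct-mGarnet is a mammalian expression plasmid built on the pcDNA3.1 backbone that encodes a fusion of the short F-actin-binding peptide LifeAct to the far-red fluorescent protein mGarnet, a monomeric, constitutively fluorescent protein derived from Entacmaea quadricolor. The roughly 740 bp insert was cloned between HindIII and XbaI sites, both of which remain intact. It sits downstream of the human cytomegalovirus immediate-early enhancer and promoter and upstream of the bovine growth hormone polyadenylation signal, giving strong constitutive expression in transfected mammalian cells. The feature table annotates only the mGarnet coding sequence. The LifeAct segment is not called as a separate feature, but the insert is about 60 bp longer than the annotated mGarnet CDS and the name lists LifeAct first, which suggests it lies just upstream at the N-terminus. T7 and SP6 promoters flank the cloning region. The brief hits to an HIV-1 LTR, a second SV40 promoter piece, ble, lacI and bom are short fragment matches typical of automated annotation of this backbone rather than functional elements.

In bacteria the plasmid is maintained at high copy through a ColE1/pUC-type origin and selected with ampicillin via the β-lactamase gene. An f1 origin is also present for single-stranded DNA production. For mammalian cells, an SV40 early promoter drives the neomycin phosphotransferase gene, terminated by the SV40 poly(A) signal, which allows G418 selection of stable lines. The construct is intended for labelling filamentous actin in living cells, and the associated publication describes mGarnet as a marker for live-cell STED super-resolution imaging.
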