Features (pLannotate 1.2.2; 21 found; start..end, strand, type, name):
      1..380     +  enhancer       CMV enhancer: human cytomegalovirus immediate early enhancer
    381..584     +  promoter       CMV promoter: human cytomegalovirus (CMV) immediate early promoter
    580..613     +  LTR            5' LTR (truncated) (fragment): truncated 5' long terminal repeat (LTR) from HIV-1
    629..647     +  promoter       T7 promoter: promoter for bacteriophage T7 RNA polymerase
    724..1404    +  CDS            mGarnet: mGarnet is a basic (constitutively fluorescent) red fluorescent protein published in 2015, derived from Entacmaea quadricolor. It has high acid sensitivity.
   1426..1444    -  promoter       SP6 promoter: promoter for bacteriophage SP6 RNA polymerase
   1470..1694    +  polyA_signal   bGH poly(A) signal: bovine growth hormone polyadenylation signal
   1698..1719    +  promoter       SV40 promoter (fragment): SV40 enhancer and early promoter
   1740..2168    +  rep_origin     f1 ori (sequence partly withheld): f1 bacteriophage origin of replication; arrow indicates direction of (+) strand synthesis
   2182..2511    +  promoter       SV40 promoter: SV40 enhancer and early promoter
   2578..3369    +  CDS            neo: KKA2_KLEPN - Also known as kan, nptII. Experimental evidence at protein level: Swiss-Prot protein existence level 1. Resistance to kanamycin, neomycin, paromomycin, ribostamycin, butirosin and gentamicin B. From Klebsiella pneumoniae.
   3393..3551    +  CDS            ble (fragment): BLE_KLEPN - Experimental evidence at protein level: Swiss-Prot protein existence level 1. Binding protein with a strong affinity to the bleomycin family of antibiotics. Binds to CL990; an antimitotic-antibiotic compound. From Klebsiella pneumoniae.
   3546..3667    +  polyA_signal   SV40 poly(A) signal: SV40 polyadenylation signal
   3740..3756    -  protein_bind   lac operator: The lac repressor binds to the lac operator to inhibit transcription in E. coli. This inhibition can be relieved by adding lactose or isopropyl-β-D-thiogalactopyranoside (IPTG). lac repressor encoded by lacI
   3764..3794    -  promoter       lac promoter: promoter for the E. coli lac operon
   3809..3830    -  protein_bind   CAP binding site: CAP binding activates transcription in the presence of cAMP. E. coli catabolite activator protein
   3843..3935    -  CDS            lacI (fragment): lac repressor; lacI; The lac repressor binds to the lac operator to inhibit transcription in E. coli. This inhibition can be relieved by adding lactose or isopropyl-β-D-thiogalactopyranoside (IPTG).
   4118..4706    -  rep_origin     ori: high-copy-number ColE1/pMB1/pBR322/pUC origin of replication
   4877..5737    -  CDS            AmpR: β-lactamase; bla; confers resistance to ampicillin, carbenicillin, and related antibiotics
   5738..5842    -  promoter       AmpR promoter: bla
   5901..5953    -  misc_feature   bom (fragment): basis of mobility region from pBR322
>Addgene plasmid #104307 | LifeAct-mGarnet | addgene full sequence | sequence record 225629 | Addgene NGS Result
GACATTGATTATTGACTAGTTATTAATAGTAATCAATTACGGGGTCATTAGTTCATAGCCCATATATGGA
GTTCCGCGTTACATAACTTACGGTAAATGGCCCGCCTGGCTGACCGCCCAACGACCCCCGCCCATTGACG
TCAATAATGACGTATGTTCCCATAGTAACGCCAATAGGGACTTTCCATTGACGTCAATGGGTGGAGTATT
TACGGTAAACTGCCCACTTGGCAGTACATCAAGTGTATCATATGCCAAGTACGCCCCCTATTGACGTCAA
TGACGGTAAATGGCCCGCCTGGCATTATGCCCAGTACATGACCTTATGGGACTTTCCTACTTGGCAGTAC
ATCTACGTATTAGTCATCGCTATTACCATGGTGATGCGGTTTTGGCAGTACATCAATGGGCGTGGATAGC
GGTTTGACTCACGGGGATTTCCAAGTCTCCACCCCATTGACGTCAATGGGAGTTTGTTTTGGCACCAAAA
TCAACGGGACTTTCCAAAATGTCGTAACAACTCCGCCCCATTGACGCAAATGGGCGGTAGGCGTGTACGG
TGGGAGGTCTATATAAGCAGAGCTCTCTGGCTAACTAGAGAACCCACTGCTTACTGGCTTATCGAAATTA
ATACGACTCACTATAGGGAGACCCAAGCTTGGTACCATGGGAGTAGCAGATCTAATCAAGAAATTCGAGA
GCATAAGCAAAGAGGAGCTCGAGATGAACAGCCTGATCAAAGAAAACATGCGGATGAAGGTGGTGCTGGA
AGGCAGCGTGAACGGCCACCAGTTCAAGTGCACCGGCGAGGGCGAGGGCAACCCCTACATGGGCACCCAG
ACCATGCGGATCAAAGTGATCGAGGGCGGACCTCTGCCCTTCGCCTTCGACATCCTGGCCACATCCTTCA
TGTACGGCAGCAAGACCTTCATCAAGTACCCCAAGGGCATCCCCGATTTCTTCAAGCAGAGCTTCCCCGA
GGGCTTCACCTGGGAGAGAGTGACCAGATACGAGGACGGCGGCGTGATCACCGTGATGCAGGACACCAGC
CTGGAAGATGGCTGCCTGGTGTACCATGCCCAGGTCAGGGGCGTGAATTTTCCCAGCAACGGCGCCGTGA
TGCAGAAGAAAACCAAGGGCTGGGAGCCCAACACCGAGATGATGTACCCCGCTGACGGCGGACTGAGAGG
CTACAACCACATGGCCCTGAAGGTGGACGGCGGAGGGCACCTGAGCTGCAGCCTGGTGACCACCTACCGG
TCCAAGAAAACCGTGGGCAACATCAAGATGCCCGGCATCCACGCCGTGGACCGGCGGCTGGAAAGGCTGG
AAGAGTCCGACAACGAGATGTTCGTGGTGCAGCGGGAGCACGCCGTGGCCAAGTTCGCCGGCCTGGGCGG
AGGGTGAAAATCTAGAGGGCCCTATTCTATAGTGTCACCTAAATGCTAGAGCTCGCTGATCAGCCTCGAC
TGTGCCTTCTAGTTGCCAGCCATCTGTTGTTTGCCCCTCCCCCGTGCCTTCCTTGACCCTGGAAGGTGCC
ACTCCCACTGTCCTTTCCTAATAAAATGAGGAAATTGCATCGCATTGTCTGAGTAGGTGTCATTCTATTC
TGGGGGGTGGGGTGGGGCAGGACAGCAAGGGGGAGGATTGGGAAGACAATAGCAGGCATGCTGGGGATGC
GGTGGGCTCTATGGCTTCTGAGGCGGAAAGAACCAGCTGGGGCTCTAGGGGGTATCCCC
[124 nt withheld, positions 1740-1863]
C
[91 nt withheld, positions 1865-1955]
A
[49 nt withheld, positions 1957-2005]
CCTTTGACGTTGGAGTCCACGTTCTTT
[37 nt withheld, positions 2033-2069]
ACCCTATCTCGGTCTATTCTTTTGATTTATAAGGGATTTTGCCGATTTCGGCCTATTGGTTAAAAAATGA
GCTGATTTAACAAAAATTTAACGCGAATTAATTCTGTGGAATGTGTGTCAGTTAGGGTGTGGAAAGTCCC
CAGGCTCCCCAGCAGGCAGAAGTATGCAAAGCATGCATCTCAATTAGTCAGCAACCAGGTGTGGAAAGTC
CCCAGGCTCCCCAGCAGGCAGAAGTATGCAAAGCATGCATCTCAATTAGTCAGCAACCATAGTCCCGCCC
CTAACTCCGCCCATCCCGCCCCTAACTCCGCCCAGTTCCGCCCATTCTCCGCCCCATGGCTGACTAATTT
TTTTTATTTATGCAGAGGCCGAGGCCGCCTCTGCCTCTGAGCTATTCCAGAAGTAGTGAGGAGGCTTTTT
TGGAGGCCTAGGCTTTTGCAAAAAGCTCCCGGGAGCTTGTATATCCATTTTCGGATCTGATCAAGAGACA
GGATGAGGATCGTTTCGCATGATTGAACAAGATGGATTGCACGCAGGTTCTCCGGCCGCTTGGGTGGAGA
GGCTATTCGGCTATGACTGGGCACAACAGACAATCGGCTGCTCTGATGCCGCCGTGTTCCGGCTGTCAGC
GCAGGGGCGCCCGGTTCTTTTTGTCAAGACCGACCTGTCCGGTGCCCTGAATGAACTGCAGGACGAGGCA
GCGCGGCTATCGTGGCTGGCCACGACGGGCGTTCCTTGCGCAGCTGTGCTCGACGTTGTCACTGAAGCGG
GAAGGGACTGGCTGCTATTGGGCGAAGTGCCGGGGCAGGATCTCCTGTCATCTCACCTTGCTCCTGCCGA
GAAAGTATCCATCATGGCTGATGCAATGCGGCGGCTGCATACGCTTGATCCGGCTACCTGCCCATTCGAC
CACCAAGCGAAACATCGCATCGAGCGAGCACGTACTCGGATGGAAGCCGGTCTTGTCGATCAGGATGATC
TGGACGAAGAGCATCAGGGGCTCGCGCCAGCCGAACTGTTCGCCAGGCTCAAGGCGCGCATGCCCGACGG
CGAGGATCTCGTCGTGACCCATGGCGATGCCTGCTTGCCGAATATCATGGTGGAAAATGGCCGCTTTTCT
GGATTCATCGACTGTGGCCGGCTGGGTGTGGCGGACCGCTATCAGGACATAGCGTTGGCTACCCGTGATA
TTGCTGAAGAGCTTGGCGGCGAATGGGCTGACCGCTTCCTCGTGCTTTACGGTATCGCCGCTCCCGATTC
GCAGCGCATCGCCTTCTATCGCCTTCTTGACGAGTTCTTCTGAGCGGGACTCTGGGGTTCGAAATGACCG
ACCAAGCGACGCCCAACCTGCCATCACGAGATTTCGATTCCACCGCCGCCTTCTATGAAAGGTTGGGCTT
CGGAATCGTTTTCCGGGACGCCGGCTGGATGATCCTCCAGCGCGGGGATCTCATGCTGGAGTTCTTCGCC
CACCCCAACTTGTTTATTGCAGCTTATAATGGTTACAAATAAAGCAATAGCATCACAAATTTCACAAATA
AAGCATTTTTTTCACTGCATTCTAGTTGTGGTTTGTCCAAACTCATCAATGTATCTTATCATGTCTGTAT
ACCGTCGACCTCTAGCTAGAGCTTGGCGTAATCATGGTCATAGCTGTTTCCTGTGTGAAATTGTTATCCG
CTCACAATTCCACACAACATACGAGCCGGAAGCATAAAGTGTAAAGCCTGGGGTGCCTAATGAGTGAGCT
AACTCACATTAATTGCGTTGCGCTCACTGCCCGCTTTCCAGTCGGGAAACCTGTCGTGCCAGCTGCATTA
ATGAATCGGCCAACGCGCGGGGAGAGGCGGTTTGCGTATTGGGCGCTCTTCCGCTTCCTCGCTCACTGAC
TCGCTGCGCTCGGTCGTTCGGCTGCGGCGAGCGGTATCAGCTCACTCAAAGGCGGTAATACGGTTATCCA
CAGAATCAGGGGATAACGCAGGAAAGAACATGTGAGCAAAAGGCCAGCAAAAGGCCAGGAACCGTAAAAA
GGCCGCGTTGCTGGCGTTTTTCCATAGGCTCCGCCCCCCTGACGAGCATCACAAAAATCGACGCTCAAGT
CAGAGGTGGCGAAACCCGACAGGACTATAAAGATACCAGGCGTTTCCCCCTGGAAGCTCCCTCGTGCGCT
CTCCTGTTCCGACCCTGCCGCTTACCGGATACCTGTCCGCCTTTCTCCCTTCGGGAAGCGTGGCGCTTTC
TCATAGCTCACGCTGTAGGTATCTCAGTTCGGTGTAGGTCGTTCGCTCCAAGCTGGGCTGTGTGCACGAA
CCCCCCGTTCAGCCCGACCGCTGCGCCTTATCCGGTAACTATCGTCTTGAGTCCAACCCGGTAAGACACG
ACTTATCGCCACTGGCAGCAGCCACTGGTAACAGGATTAGCAGAGCGAGGTATGTAGGCGGTGCTACAGA
GTTCTTGAAGTGGTGGCCTAACTACGGCTACACTAGAAGAACAGTATTTGGTATCTGCGCTCTGCTGAAG
CCAGTTACCTTCGGAAAAAGAGTTGGTAGCTCTTGATCCGGCAAACAAACCACCGCTGGTAGCGGTGGTT
TTTTTGTTTGCAAGCAGCAGATTACGCGCAGAAAAAAAGGATCTCAAGAAGATCCTTTGATCTTTTCTAC
GGGGTCTGACGCTCAGTGGAACGAAAACTCACGTTAAGGGATTTTGGTCATGAGATTATCAAAAAGGATC
TTCACCTAGATCCTTTTAAATTAAAAATGAAGTTTTAAATCAATCTAAAGTATATATGAGTAAACTTGGT
CTGACAGTTACCAATGCTTAATCAGTGAGGCACCTATCTCAGCGATCTGTCTATTTCGTTCATCCATAGT
TGCCTGACTCCCCGTCGTGTAGATAACTACGATACGGGAGGGCTTACCATCTGGCCCCAGTGCTGCAATG
ATACCGCGAGACCCACGCTCACCGGCTCCAGATTTATCAGCAATAAACCAGCCAGCCGGAAGGGCCGAGC
GCAGAAGTGGTCCTGCAACTTTATCCGCCTCCATCCAGTCTATTAATTGTTGCCGGGAAGCTAGAGTAAG
TAGTTCGCCAGTTAATAGTTTGCGCAACGTTGTTGCCATTGCTACAGGCATCGTGGTGTCACGCTCGTCG
TTTGGTATGGCTTCATTCAGCTCCGGTTCCCAACGATCAAGGCGAGTTACATGATCCCCCATGTTGTGCA
AAAAAGCGGTTAGCTCCTTCGGTCCTCCGATCGTTGTCAGAAGTAAGTTGGCCGCAGTGTTATCACTCAT
GGTTATGGCAGCACTGCATAATTCTCTTACTGTCATGCCATCCGTAAGATGCTTTTCTGTGACTGGTGAG
TACTCAACCAAGTCATTCTGAGAATAGTGTATGCGGCGACCGAGTTGCTCTTGCCCGGCGTCAATACGGG
ATAATACCGCGCCACATAGCAGAACTTTAAAAGTGCTCATCATTGGAAAACGTTCTTCGGGGCGAAAACT
CTCAAGGATCTTACCGCTGTTGAGATCCAGTTCGATGTAACCCACTCGTGCACCCAACTGATCTTCAGCA
TCTTTTACTTTCACCAGCGTTTCTGGGTGAGCAAAAACAGGAAGGCAAAATGCCGCAAAAAAGGGAATAA
GGGCGACACGGAAATGTTGAATACTCATACTCTTCCTTTTTCAATATTATTGAAGCATTTATCAGGGTTA
TTGTCTCATGAGCGGATACATATTTGAATGTATTTAGAAAAATAAACAAATAGGGGTTCCGCGCACATTT
CCCCGAAAAGTGCCACCTGACGTCGACGGATCGGGAGATCTCCCGATCCCCTATGGTGCACTCTCAGTAC
AATCTGCTCTGATGCCGCATAGTTAAGCCAGTATCTGCTCCCTGCTTGTGTGTTGGAGGTCGCTGAGTAG
TGCGCGAGCAAAATTTAAGCTACAACAAGGCAAGGCTTGACCGACAATTGCATGAAGAATCTGCTTAGGG
TTAGGCGTTTTGCGCTGCTTCGCGATGTACGGGCCAGATATACGCGTT
