>Addgene plasmid #104307 | LifeAct-mGarnet | depositor partial sequence | sequence record 197471 | lifeact including linker
ATGGGAGTAGCAGATCTAATCAAGAAATTCGAGAGCATAAGCAAAGAGGAGCTCGAG
